Addgene plasmid #43750: IV-CAT
Depositing lab: Chad Cowan & Kiran Musunuru. Depositing organization: Harvard University. Publication: A TALEN Genome-Editing System for Generating Human Stem Cell-Based Disease Models. Ding Q, Lee YK, Schaefer EA, Peters DT, Veres A, Kim K, Kuperwasser N, Motola DL, Meissner TB, Hendriks WT, Trevisan M, Gupta RM, Moisan A, Banks E, Friesen M, Schinzel RT, Xia F, Tang A, Xia Y, Figueroa E, Wann A, Ahfeldt T, Daheron L, Zhang F, Rubin LL, Peng LF, Chung RT, Musunuru K, Cowan CA. Cell Stem Cell. 2012 Dec 12. pii: S1934-5909(12)00645-5. doi: 10.1016/j.stem.2012.11.011. PubMed 23246482.
Backbone
  Vector backbone: pCRII-TOPO
  Backbone manufacturer: Invitrogen
  Backbone size w/o insert (bp): 3973
  Vector type: Bacterial Cloning
Growth in bacteria
  Bacterial resistance: Ampicillin and Kanamycin, 100 & 50 μg/mL
  Growth temperature: 37°C
  Growth strain: Top10
  Copy number: High Copy
Gene/Insert
  Gene/Insert name: IV-CAT
  Species: Synthetic
  Insert size (bp): 279
  Cloning method: TOPO Cloning
  Sequencing primers: 5′ T7; 3′ M13-rev
Terms and licenses: Academic/Nonprofit Terms; Industry Terms: Not Available to Industry
How to cite: IV-CAT was a gift from Chad Cowan & Kiran Musunuru (Addgene plasmid # 43750 ; http://n2t.net/addgene:43750 ; RRID:Addgene_43750)
