[The description below was written by a language model from this plasmid's Addgene catalogue record.]
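Description:
IV-CAT is a small bacterial cloning plasmid built on the commercial pCRII-TOPO backbone (about 4 kb without insert), into which a 279 bp synthetic fragment, also named IV-CAT, was introduced by TOPO cloning. It is maintained at high copy number in standard E. coli cloning strains and carries both ampicillin and kanamycin resistance, so either or both antibiotics can be used for selection. As is usual for this backbone, the cloning site is flanked by common sequencing primer sites, and the record lists T7 and M13 reverse as the primers for reading across the insert from either side.

The record does not spell out what the insert encodes, and no feature table is available, so no promoters, tags or reporters can be assigned to the payload. The plasmid is classed purely as a cloning vector, with no indication that the fragment is meant to be expressed from it. The context comes from the associated publication, which describes a TALEN genome-editing system for generating human stem cell-based disease models. The name and short synthetic insert are consistent with a modular building block from a TALE repeat assembly library, plausibly a position "IV" unit specifying the target bases C, A and T, at roughly 279 bp for a few repeat modules. This interpretation is inferred rather than stated. On that reading, the plasmid would serve as a stored, sequence-verified source of one component fragment, to be excised or amplified and joined with other library pieces when constructing custom TALENs. It would not be used directly in mammalian cells.
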