>Addgene plasmid #43750 | IV-CAT | depositor partial sequence | sequence record 59015 | IV-CAT sequence 279 bps
CGTCTCGACTCACCCCAGAGCAGGTCGTGGCGATCGCAAGCCACGACGGAGGAAAGCAAGCCTTGGAAAC
AGTACAGAGGCTGTTGCCTGTGCTGTGCCAAGCGCACGGCCTCACCCCAGAGCAGGTCGTGGCAATCGCC
TCCAACATTGGCGGGAAACAGGCACTCGAGACTGTCCAGCGCCTGCTTCCCGTGCTGTGCCAAGCGCACG
GATTAACCCCAGAGCAGGTCGTGGCCATTGCCTCGAATGGAGGGGGCAGACCCGCACTGGAGAGAGACG
