>Addgene plasmid #43750 | IV-CAT | addgene partial sequence | sequence record 62199 | M13-F20 5'-TGTAAAACGACGGCCAGT-3'
CTATAGGGCGAATTGGGCCCTCTAGATGCATGCTCGAGCGGCCGCCAGTGTGATGGATATCTGCAGAATT
CGCCCTTATATAGATGCCGTCCTAGCGCGTCTCGACTCACCCCAGAGCAGGTCGTGGCGATCGCAAGCCA
CGACGGAGGAAAGCAAGCCTTGGAAACAGTACAGAGGCTGTTGCCTGTGCTGTGCCAAGCGCACGGCCTC
ACCCCAGAGCAGGTCGTGGCAATCGCCTCCAACATTGGCGGGAAACAGGCACTCGAGACTGTCCAGCGCC
TGCTTCCCGTGCTGTGCCAAGCGCACGGATTAACCCCAGAGCAGGTCGTGGCCATTGCCTCGAATGGAGG
GGGCAGACCCGCACTGGAGAGAGACGTGGGCACAGGAAAGATACTTAAGGGCGAATTCCAGCACACTGGC
GGCCGTTACTAGTGGATCCGAGCTCGGTACCAAGCTTGATGCATAGCTTGAGTATTCTATAGTGTCACCT
AAATAGCTTGGCGTAATCATGGTCATAGCTGTTTCCTGTGTGAAATTGTTATCCGCTCACAATTCCACAC
AACATACGAGCCGGAAGCATAAAGTGTAAAGCCTGGGGTGCCTAATGAGTGAGCTAACTCACATTAATTG
CGTTGCGCTCACTGCCCGCTTTCCAGTCGGGAAACCTGTCGTGCCAGCTGCATTAATGAATCGGCCAACG
CGCGGGGAGAGGCGGTTTGCGTATTGGGCGCTCTTCCGCTTCCTCGCTCACTGACTCGCTGCGCTCGGTC
GTTCGGCTGCGGCGAGCGGTATCAGCTCACTCAAAGGCGGTAATACGGTTATCCACAGAATCAGGGGATA
ACGCAGGAAAGAACATGTGAGCAAAAGGCCAGCAAAAGGCCAGGAACCGTAAAAAGGCCGCGT
